Addgene plasmid #183181: pLentiCRISPR_zeo_sgNT135
Purpose: pLentiCRISPR that is selectable with zeocin with a non-targeting sgRNA
Depositing lab: William Kaelin. Depositing organization: Dana-Farber Cancer Institute. Publication: Sensitivity of VHL mutant kidney cancers to HIF2 inhibitors does not require an intact p53 pathway. Stransky LA, Vigeant SM, Huang B, West D, Denize T, Walton E, Signoretti S, Kaelin WG Jr. Proc Natl Acad Sci U S A. 2022 Apr 5;119(14):e2120403119. doi: 10.1073/pnas.2120403119. Epub 2022 Mar 31. PubMed 35357972.
Backbone
  Vector backbone: pLentiCRISPRv2
  Backbone size w/o insert (bp): 12767
  Total vector size (bp): 12787
  Modifications to backbone: Modified to replace PuroR gene with BleoR gene
  Vector type: Mammalian Expression, Lentiviral, CRISPR
  Selectable markers: Zeocin
Growth in bacteria
  Bacterial resistance: Ampicillin, 100 μg/mL
  Growth temperature: 30°C
  Growth strain: NEB Stable
  Copy number: High Copy
Gene/Insert
  Gene/Insert name: NT135 (alt name: Non-Targeting Guide)
  gRNA/shRNA sequence: CGCTTCCGCGGCCCGTTCAA
  Species: H. sapiens (human)
  Insert size (bp): 20
  Promoter: U6
  Cloning method: Restriction Enzyme; 5′ cloning site BSMBI (unknown if destroyed); 3′ cloning site BSMBI (unknown if destroyed)
  Sequencing primers: 5′ U6
Terms and licenses: Academic/Nonprofit Terms; Industry Terms: Not Available to Industry
How to cite: pLentiCRISPR_zeo_sgNT135 was a gift from William Kaelin (Addgene plasmid # 183181 ; http://n2t.net/addgene:183181 ; RRID:Addgene_183181)
