[The description below was written by a language model from this plasmid's Addgene catalogue record and pLannotate feature annotations shown in this document.]
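Description:
pLentiCRISPR_zeo_sgNT135 is a single-vector lentiviral CRISPR plasmid built on pLentiCRISPRv2, in which the puromycin resistance gene has been replaced with BleoR so that transduced mammalian cells can be selected with zeocin. It carries a 20-nt non-targeting guide (NT135) cloned via BsmBI sites between the human U6 RNA polymerase III promoter and the Streptococcus pyogenes gRNA scaffold. Downstream, an EF-1α core promoter drives S. pyogenes Cas9, followed in the same orientation by the BleoR coding sequence and a WPRE, which enhances transcript stability and expression. The element linking Cas9 to BleoR is not annotated in the feature table.

The lentiviral framework is a self-inactivating HIV-1 design. A CMV enhancer/promoter fused to a truncated 5' LTR drives production of the genomic RNA in packaging cells. The Ψ packaging signal with a gag fragment, the RRE for Rev-dependent nuclear export, and the cPPT/CTS support packaging and transduction, and the cassette ends in a ΔU3 3' LTR. Outside the LTRs the backbone carries a bGH poly(A) signal, an f1 ori, and a second BleoR gene under SV40 and EM7 promoters with an SV40 poly(A) signal. It also has a high-copy ColE1/pUC origin and AmpR for propagation and ampicillin selection in E. coli. The sequenced record (12,799 nt) is slightly longer than the catalogue total of 12,787 bp.

Because the guide is listed as non-targeting, the construct serves as a negative control for Cas9 expression, transduction and zeocin selection alongside gene-targeting versions of the same vector. The associated work concerned VHL-mutant kidney cancer, HIF2 inhibitor sensitivity and the p53 pathway.
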