Features (pLannotate 1.2.2; 33 found; start..end, strand, type, name):
    217..397     +  LTR            5' LTR (truncated): truncated 5' long terminal repeat (LTR) from HIV-1
    444..569     +  misc_feature   HIV-1 Ψ: packaging signal of human immunodeficiency virus type 1
    553..916     +  CDS            HIV-1 gag (fragment): gag protein from human immunodeficiency virus 1; gag
   1062..1295    +  misc_feature   RRE: The Rev response element (RRE) of HIV-1 allows for Rev-dependent mRNA export from the nucleus to the cytoplasm.
   1672..1772    +  CDS            Rev (fragment): human immunodeficiency virus 1 (HIV-1) Rev protein; rev; enhances nuclear export of unspliced and incompletely spliced viral mRNAs
   1822..1939    +  misc_feature   cPPT/CTS: central polypurine tract and central termination sequence of HIV-1
   1990..2230    +  promoter       U6 promoter: RNA polymerase III promoter for human U6 snRNA
   2260..2335    +  misc_RNA       gRNA scaffold: guide RNA scaffold for the Streptococcus pyogenes CRISPR/Cas9 system
   2353..2371    +  CDS            small t antigen (fragment): SV40 (simian virus 40) small t antigen
   2397..2608    +  promoter       EF-1α core promoter: core promoter for human elongation factor EF-1α
   2633..6736    +  CDS            Cas9: Cas9 (Csn1) endonuclease from the Streptococcus pyogenes Type II CRISPR/Cas system generates RNA-guided double strand breaks in DNA
   6884..7258    +  CDS            BleoR: antibiotic-binding protein; Sh ble from Streptoalloteichus hindustanus; confers resistance to bleomycin, phleomycin, and Zeocin™
   7273..7861    +  misc_feature   WPRE: woodchuck hepatitis virus posttranscriptional regulatory element
   7912..7931    +  misc_feature   cPPT/CTS (fragment): central polypurine tract and central termination sequence of HIV-1
   7933..8166    +  LTR            3' LTR (ΔU3): self-inactivating 3' long terminal repeat (LTR) from HIV-1
   8198..8422    +  polyA_signal   bGH poly(A) signal: bovine growth hormone polyadenylation signal
   8426..8447    +  promoter       SV40 promoter (fragment): SV40 enhancer and early promoter
   8468..8896    +  rep_origin     f1 ori (sequence partly withheld): f1 bacteriophage origin of replication; arrow indicates direction of (+) strand synthesis
   8910..9239    +  promoter       SV40 promoter: SV40 enhancer and early promoter
   9287..9334    +  promoter       EM7 promoter: synthetic bacterial promoter&nbsp
   9353..9727    +  CDS            BleoR: antibiotic-binding protein; Sh ble from Streptoalloteichus hindustanus; confers resistance to bleomycin, phleomycin, and Zeocin™
   9737..9862    +  CDS            ble (fragment): BLE_KLEPN - Experimental evidence at protein level: Swiss-Prot protein existence level 1. Binding protein with a strong affinity to the bleomycin family of antibiotics. Binds to CL990; an antimitotic-antibiotic compound. From Klebsiella pneumoniae.
   9857..9978    +  polyA_signal   SV40 poly(A) signal: SV40 polyadenylation signal
  10049..10071   -  protein_bind   lac operator (fragment): The lac repressor binds to the lac operator to inhibit transcription in E. coli. This inhibition can be relieved by adding lactose or isopropyl-β-D-thiogalactopyranoside (IPTG). lac repressor encoded by lacI
  10075..10105   -  promoter       lac promoter: promoter for the E. coli lac operon
  10120..10141   -  protein_bind   CAP binding site: CAP binding activates transcription in the presence of cAMP. E. coli catabolite activator protein
  10154..10246   -  CDS            lacI (fragment): lac repressor; lacI; The lac repressor binds to the lac operator to inhibit transcription in E. coli. This inhibition can be relieved by adding lactose or isopropyl-β-D-thiogalactopyranoside (IPTG).
  10429..11017   -  rep_origin     ori: high-copy-number ColE1/pMB1/pBR322/pUC origin of replication
  11188..12048   -  CDS            AmpR: β-lactamase; bla; confers resistance to ampicillin, carbenicillin, and related antibiotics
  12049..12153   -  promoter       AmpR promoter: bla
  12212..12264   -  misc_feature   bom (fragment): basis of mobility region from pBR322
  12419..12798   +  enhancer       CMV enhancer: human cytomegalovirus immediate early enhancer
  12799..199     +  promoter       CMV promoter (across the origin): human cytomegalovirus (CMV) immediate early promoter
>Addgene plasmid #183181 | pLentiCRISPR_zeo_sgNT135 | addgene full sequence | sequence record 369506 | Addgene NGS Result
TGATGCGGTTTTGGCAGTACATCAATGGGCGTGGATAGCGGTTTGACTCACGGGGATTTCCAAGTCTCCA
CCCCATTGACGTCAATGGGAGTTTGTTTTGGCACCAAAATCAACGGGACTTTCCAAAATGTCGTAACAAC
TCCGCCCCATTGACGCAAATGGGCGGTAGGCGTGTACGGTGGGAGGTCTATATAAGCAGCGCGTTTTGCC
TGTACTGGGTCTCTCTGGTTAGACCAGATCTGAGCCTGGGAGCTCTCTGGCTAACTAGGGAACCCACTGC
TTAAGCCTCAATAAAGCTTGCCTTGAGTGCTTCAAGTAGTGTGTGCCCGTCTGTTGTGTGACTCTGGTAA
CTAGAGATCCCTCAGACCCTTTTAGTCAGTGTGGAAAATCTCTAGCAGTGGCGCCCGAACAGGGACTTGA
AAGCGAAAGGGAAACCAGAGGAGCTCTCTCGACGCAGGACTCGGCTTGCTGAAGCGCGCACGGCAAGAGG
CGAGGGGCGGCGACTGGTGAGTACGCCAAAAATTTTGACTAGCGGAGGCTAGAAGGAGAGAGATGGGTGC
GAGAGCGTCAGTATTAAGCGGGGGAGAATTAGATCGCGATGGGAAAAAATTCGGTTAAGGCCAGGGGGAA
AGAAAAAATATAAATTAAAACATATAGTATGGGCAAGCAGGGAGCTAGAACGATTCGCAGTTAATCCTGG
CCTGTTAGAAACATCAGAAGGCTGTAGACAAATACTGGGACAGCTACAACCATCCCTTCAGACAGGATCA
GAAGAACTTAGATCATTATATAATACAGTAGCAACCCTCTATTGTGTGCATCAAAGGATAGAGATAAAAG
ACACCAAGGAAGCTTTAGACAAGATAGAGGAAGAGCAAAACAAAAGTAAGACCACCGCACAGCAAGCGGC
CGCTGATCTTCAGACCTGGAGGAGGAGATATGAGGGACAATTGGAGAAGTGAATTATATAAATATAAAGT
AGTAAAAATTGAACCATTAGGAGTAGCACCCACCAAGGCAAAGAGAAGAGTGGTGCAGAGAGAAAAAAGA
GCAGTGGGAATAGGAGCTTTGTTCCTTGGGTTCTTGGGAGCAGCAGGAAGCACTATGGGCGCAGCGTCAA
TGACGCTGACGGTACAGGCCAGACAATTATTGTCTGGTATAGTGCAGCAGCAGAACAATTTGCTGAGGGC
TATTGAGGCGCAACAGCATCTGTTGCAACTCACAGTCTGGGGCATCAAGCAGCTCCAGGCAAGAATCCTG
GCTGTGGAAAGATACCTAAAGGATCAACAGCTCCTGGGGATTTGGGGTTGCTCTGGAAAACTCATTTGCA
CCACTGCTGTGCCTTGGAATGCTAGTTGGAGTAATAAATCTCTGGAACAGATTTGGAATCACACGACCTG
GATGGAGTGGGACAGAGAAATTAACAATTACACAAGCTTAATACACTCCTTAATTGAAGAATCGCAAAAC
CAGCAAGAAAAGAATGAACAAGAATTATTGGAATTAGATAAATGGGCAAGTTTGTGGAATTGGTTTAACA
TAACAAATTGGCTGTGGTATATAAAATTATTCATAATGATAGTAGGAGGCTTGGTAGGTTTAAGAATAGT
TTTTGCTGTACTTTCTATAGTGAATAGAGTTAGGCAGGGATATTCACCATTATCGTTTCAGACCCACCTC
CCAACCCCGAGGGGACCCGACAGGCCCGAAGGAATAGAAGAAGAAGGTGGAGAGAGAGACAGAGACAGAT
CCATTCGATTAGTGAACGGATCGGCACTGCGTGCGCCAATTCTGCAGACAAATGGCAGTATTCATCCACA
ATTTTAAAAGAAAAGGGGGGATTGGGGGGTACAGTGCAGGGGAAAGAATAGTAGACATAATAGCAACAGA
CATACAAACTAAAGAATTACAAAAACAAATTACAAAAATTCAAAATTTTCGGGTTTATTACAGGGACAGC
AGAGATCCAGTTTGGTTAATTAAGGTACCGAGGGCCTATTTCCCATGATTCCTTCATATTTGCATATACG
ATACAAGGCTGTTAGAGAGATAATTAGAATTAATTTGACTGTAAACACAAAGATATTAGTACAAAATACG
TGACGTAGAAAGTAATAATTTCTTGGGTAGTTTGCAGTTTTAAAATTATGTTTTAAAATGGACTATCATA
TGCTTACCGTAACTTGAAAGTATTTCGATTTCTTGGCTTTATATATCTTGTGGAAAGGACGAAACACCGC
GCTTCCGCGGCCCGTTCAAGTTTTAGAGCTAGAAATAGCAAGTTAAAATAAGGCTAGTCCGTTATCAACT
TGAAAAAGTGGCACCGAGTCGGTGCTTTTTTGAATTCGCTAGCTAGGTCTTGAAAGGAGTGGGAATTGGC
TCCGGTGCCCGTCAGTGGGCAGAGCGCACATCGCCCACAGTCCCCGAGAAGTTGGGGGGAGGGGTCGGCA
ATTGATCCGGTGCCTAGAGAAGGTGGCGCGGGGTAAACTGGGAAAGTGATGTCGTGTACTGGCTCCGCCT
TTTTCCCGAGGGTGGGGGAGAACCGTATATAAGTGCAGTAGTCGCCGTGAACGTTCTTTTTCGCAACGGG
TTTGCCGCCAGAACACAGGACCGGTTCTAGAGCGCTGCCACCATGGACAAGAAGTACAGCATCGGCCTGG
ACATCGGCACCAACTCTGTGGGCTGGGCCGTGATCACCGACGAGTACAAGGTGCCCAGCAAGAAATTCAA
GGTGCTGGGCAACACCGACCGGCACAGCATCAAGAAGAACCTGATCGGAGCCCTGCTGTTCGACAGCGGC
GAAACAGCCGAGGCCACCCGGCTGAAGAGAACCGCCAGAAGAAGATACACCAGACGGAAGAACCGGATCT
GCTATCTGCAAGAGATCTTCAGCAACGAGATGGCCAAGGTGGACGACAGCTTCTTCCACAGACTGGAAGA
GTCCTTCCTGGTGGAAGAGGATAAGAAGCACGAGCGGCACCCCATCTTCGGCAACATCGTGGACGAGGTG
GCCTACCACGAGAAGTACCCCACCATCTACCACCTGAGAAAGAAACTGGTGGACAGCACCGACAAGGCCG
ACCTGCGGCTGATCTATCTGGCCCTGGCCCACATGATCAAGTTCCGGGGCCACTTCCTGATCGAGGGCGA
CCTGAACCCCGACAACAGCGACGTGGACAAGCTGTTCATCCAGCTGGTGCAGACCTACAACCAGCTGTTC
GAGGAAAACCCCATCAACGCCAGCGGCGTGGACGCCAAGGCCATCCTGTCTGCCAGACTGAGCAAGAGCA
GACGGCTGGAAAATCTGATCGCCCAGCTGCCCGGCGAGAAGAAGAATGGCCTGTTCGGAAACCTGATTGC
CCTGAGCCTGGGCCTGACCCCCAACTTCAAGAGCAACTTCGACCTGGCCGAGGATGCCAAACTGCAGCTG
AGCAAGGACACCTACGACGACGACCTGGACAACCTGCTGGCCCAGATCGGCGACCAGTACGCCGACCTGT
TTCTGGCCGCCAAGAACCTGTCCGACGCCATCCTGCTGAGCGACATCCTGAGAGTGAACACCGAGATCAC
CAAGGCCCCCCTGAGCGCCTCTATGATCAAGAGATACGACGAGCACCACCAGGACCTGACCCTGCTGAAA
GCTCTCGTGCGGCAGCAGCTGCCTGAGAAGTACAAAGAGATTTTCTTCGACCAGAGCAAGAACGGCTACG
CCGGCTACATTGACGGCGGAGCCAGCCAGGAAGAGTTCTACAAGTTCATCAAGCCCATCCTGGAAAAGAT
GGACGGCACCGAGGAACTGCTCGTGAAGCTGAACAGAGAGGACCTGCTGCGGAAGCAGCGGACCTTCGAC
AACGGCAGCATCCCCCACCAGATCCACCTGGGAGAGCTGCACGCCATTCTGCGGCGGCAGGAAGATTTTT
ACCCATTCCTGAAGGACAACCGGGAAAAGATCGAGAAGATCCTGACCTTCCGCATCCCCTACTACGTGGG
CCCTCTGGCCAGGGGAAACAGCAGATTCGCCTGGATGACCAGAAAGAGCGAGGAAACCATCACCCCCTGG
AACTTCGAGGAAGTGGTGGACAAGGGCGCTTCCGCCCAGAGCTTCATCGAGCGGATGACCAACTTCGATA
AGAACCTGCCCAACGAGAAGGTGCTGCCCAAGCACAGCCTGCTGTACGAGTACTTCACCGTGTATAACGA
GCTGACCAAAGTGAAATACGTGACCGAGGGAATGAGAAAGCCCGCCTTCCTGAGCGGCGAGCAGAAAAAG
GCCATCGTGGACCTGCTGTTCAAGACCAACCGGAAAGTGACCGTGAAGCAGCTGAAAGAGGACTACTTCA
AGAAAATCGAGTGCTTCGACTCCGTGGAAATCTCCGGCGTGGAAGATCGGTTCAACGCCTCCCTGGGCAC
ATACCACGATCTGCTGAAAATTATCAAGGACAAGGACTTCCTGGACAATGAGGAAAACGAGGACATTCTG
GAAGATATCGTGCTGACCCTGACACTGTTTGAGGACAGAGAGATGATCGAGGAACGGCTGAAAACCTATG
CCCACCTGTTCGACGACAAAGTGATGAAGCAGCTGAAGCGGCGGAGATACACCGGCTGGGGCAGGCTGAG
CCGGAAGCTGATCAACGGCATCCGGGACAAGCAGTCCGGCAAGACAATCCTGGATTTCCTGAAGTCCGAC
GGCTTCGCCAACAGAAACTTCATGCAGCTGATCCACGACGACAGCCTGACCTTTAAAGAGGACATCCAGA
AAGCCCAGGTGTCCGGCCAGGGCGATAGCCTGCACGAGCACATTGCCAATCTGGCCGGCAGCCCCGCCAT
TAAGAAGGGCATCCTGCAGACAGTGAAGGTGGTGGACGAGCTCGTGAAAGTGATGGGCCGGCACAAGCCC
GAGAACATCGTGATCGAAATGGCCAGAGAGAACCAGACCACCCAGAAGGGACAGAAGAACAGCCGCGAGA
GAATGAAGCGGATCGAAGAGGGCATCAAAGAGCTGGGCAGCCAGATCCTGAAAGAACACCCCGTGGAAAA
CACCCAGCTGCAGAACGAGAAGCTGTACCTGTACTACCTGCAGAATGGGCGGGATATGTACGTGGACCAG
GAACTGGACATCAACCGGCTGTCCGACTACGATGTGGACCATATCGTGCCTCAGAGCTTTCTGAAGGACG
ACTCCATCGACAACAAGGTGCTGACCAGAAGCGACAAGAACCGGGGCAAGAGCGACAACGTGCCCTCCGA
AGAGGTCGTGAAGAAGATGAAGAACTACTGGCGGCAGCTGCTGAACGCCAAGCTGATTACCCAGAGAAAG
TTCGACAATCTGACCAAGGCCGAGAGAGGCGGCCTGAGCGAACTGGATAAGGCCGGCTTCATCAAGAGAC
AGCTGGTGGAAACCCGGCAGATCACAAAGCACGTGGCACAGATCCTGGACTCCCGGATGAACACTAAGTA
CGACGAGAATGACAAGCTGATCCGGGAAGTGAAAGTGATCACCCTGAAGTCCAAGCTGGTGTCCGATTTC
CGGAAGGATTTCCAGTTTTACAAAGTGCGCGAGATCAACAACTACCACCACGCCCACGACGCCTACCTGA
ACGCCGTCGTGGGAACCGCCCTGATCAAAAAGTACCCTAAGCTGGAAAGCGAGTTCGTGTACGGCGACTA
CAAGGTGTACGACGTGCGGAAGATGATCGCCAAGAGCGAGCAGGAAATCGGCAAGGCTACCGCCAAGTAC
TTCTTCTACAGCAACATCATGAACTTTTTCAAGACCGAGATTACCCTGGCCAACGGCGAGATCCGGAAGC
GGCCTCTGATCGAGACAAACGGCGAAACCGGGGAGATCGTGTGGGATAAGGGCCGGGATTTTGCCACCGT
GCGGAAAGTGCTGAGCATGCCCCAAGTGAATATCGTGAAAAAGACCGAGGTGCAGACAGGCGGCTTCAGC
AAAGAGTCTATCCTGCCCAAGAGGAACAGCGATAAGCTGATCGCCAGAAAGAAGGACTGGGACCCTAAGA
AGTACGGCGGCTTCGACAGCCCCACCGTGGCCTATTCTGTGCTGGTGGTGGCCAAAGTGGAAAAGGGCAA
GTCCAAGAAACTGAAGAGTGTGAAAGAGCTGCTGGGGATCACCATCATGGAAAGAAGCAGCTTCGAGAAG
AATCCCATCGACTTTCTGGAAGCCAAGGGCTACAAAGAAGTGAAAAAGGACCTGATCATCAAGCTGCCTA
AGTACTCCCTGTTCGAGCTGGAAAACGGCCGGAAGAGAATGCTGGCCTCTGCCGGCGAACTGCAGAAGGG
AAACGAACTGGCCCTGCCCTCCAAATATGTGAACTTCCTGTACCTGGCCAGCCACTATGAGAAGCTGAAG
GGCTCCCCCGAGGATAATGAGCAGAAACAGCTGTTTGTGGAACAGCACAAGCACTACCTGGACGAGATCA
TCGAGCAGATCAGCGAGTTCTCCAAGAGAGTGATCCTGGCCGACGCTAATCTGGACAAAGTGCTGTCCGC
CTACAACAAGCACCGGGATAAGCCCATCAGAGAGCAGGCCGAGAATATCATCCACCTGTTTACCCTGACC
AATCTGGGAGCCCCTGCCGCCTTCAAGTACTTTGACACCACCATCGACCGGAAGAGGTACACCAGCACCA
AAGAGGTGCTGGACGCCACCCTGATCCACCAGAGCATCACCGGCCTGTACGAGACACGGATCGACCTGTC
TCAGCTGGGAGGCGACAAGCGACCTGCCGCCACAAAGAAGGCTGGACAGGCTAAGAAGAAGAAAGATTAC
AAAGACGATGACGATAAGGGATCCGGCGCAACAAACTTCTCTCTGCTGAAACAAGCCGGAGATGTCGAAG
AGAATCCTGGACCGACCGAGTACATGGCCAAGTTGACCAGTGCCGTTCCGGTGCTCACCGCGCGCGACGT
CGCCGGAGCGGTCGAGTTCTGGACCGACCGGCTCGGGTTCTCCCGGGACTTCGTGGAGGACGACTTCGCC
GGTGTGGTCCGGGACGACGTGACCCTGTTCATCAGCGCGGTCCAGGACCAGGTGGTGCCGGACAACACCC
TGGCCTGGGTGTGGGTGCGCGGCCTGGACGAGCTGTACGCCGAGTGGTCGGAGGTCGTGTCCACGAACTT
CCGGGACGCCTCCGGGCCGGCCATGACCGAGATCGGCGAGCAGCCGTGGGGGCGGGAGTTCGCCCTGCGC
GACCCGGCCGGCAACTGCGTGCACTTCGTGGCCGAGGAGCAGGACTGACGCGTTAAGTCGACAATCAACC
TCTGGATTACAAAATTTGTGAAAGATTGACTGGTATTCTTAACTATGTTGCTCCTTTTACGCTATGTGGA
TACGCTGCTTTAATGCCTTTGTATCATGCTATTGCTTCCCGTATGGCTTTCATTTTCTCCTCCTTGTATA
AATCCTGGTTGCTGTCTCTTTATGAGGAGTTGTGGCCCGTTGTCAGGCAACGTGGCGTGGTGTGCACTGT
GTTTGCTGACGCAACCCCCACTGGTTGGGGCATTGCCACCACCTGTCAGCTCCTTTCCGGGACTTTCGCT
TTCCCCCTCCCTATTGCCACGGCGGAACTCATCGCCGCCTGCCTTGCCCGCTGCTGGACAGGGGCTCGGC
TGTTGGGCACTGACAATTCCGTGGTGTTGTCGGGGAAATCATCGTCCTTTCCTTGGCTGCTCGCCTGTGT
TGCCACCTGGATTCTGCGCGGGACGTCCTTCTGCTACGTCCCTTCGGCCCTCAATCCAGCGGACCTTCCT
TCCCGCGGCCTGCTGCCGGCTCTGCGGCCTCTTCCGCGTCTTCGCCTTCGCCCTCAGACGAGTCGGATCT
CCCTTTGGGCCGCCTCCCCGCGTCGACTTTAAGACCAATGACTTACAAGGCAGCTGTAGATCTTAGCCAC
TTTTTAAAAGAAAAGGGGGGACTGGAAGGGCTAATTCACTCCCAACGAAGACAAGATCTGCTTTTTGCTT
GTACTGGGTCTCTCTGGTTAGACCAGATCTGAGCCTGGGAGCTCTCTGGCTAACTAGGGAACCCACTGCT
TAAGCCTCAATAAAGCTTGCCTTGAGTGCTTCAAGTAGTGTGTGCCCGTCTGTTGTGTGACTCTGGTAAC
TAGAGATCCCTCAGACCCTTTTAGTCAGTGTGGAAAATCTCTAGCAGGGCCCGTTTAAACCCGCTGATCA
GCCTCGACTGTGCCTTCTAGTTGCCAGCCATCTGTTGTTTGCCCCTCCCCCGTGCCTTCCTTGACCCTGG
AAGGTGCCACTCCCACTGTCCTTTCCTAATAAAATGAGGAAATTGCATCGCATTGTCTGAGTAGGTGTCA
TTCTATTCTGGGGGGTGGGGTGGGGCAGGACAGCAAGGGGGAGGATTGGGAAGACAATAGCAGGCATGCT
GGGGATGCGGTGGGCTCTATGGCTTCTGAGGCGGAAAGAACCAGCTGGGGCTCTAGGGGGTATCCCC
[124 nt withheld, positions 8468-8591]
C
[91 nt withheld, positions 8593-8683]
A
[49 nt withheld, positions 8685-8733]
CCTTTGACGTTGGAGTCCACGTTCTTT
[37 nt withheld, positions 8761-8797]
ACCCTATCTCGGTCTATTCTTTTGATTTATAAGGGATTTTGCCGATTTCGGCCTATTGGTTAAAAAATGA
GCTGATTTAACAAAAATTTAACGCGAATTAATTCTGTGGAATGTGTGTCAGTTAGGGTGTGGAAAGTCCC
CAGGCTCCCCAGCAGGCAGAAGTATGCAAAGCATGCATCTCAATTAGTCAGCAACCAGGTGTGGAAAGTC
CCCAGGCTCCCCAGCAGGCAGAAGTATGCAAAGCATGCATCTCAATTAGTCAGCAACCATAGTCCCGCCC
CTAACTCCGCCCATCCCGCCCCTAACTCCGCCCAGTTCCGCCCATTCTCCGCCCCATGGCTGACTAATTT
TTTTTATTTATGCAGAGGCCGAGGCCGCCTCTGCCTCTGAGCTATTCCAGAAGTAGTGAGGAGGCTTTTT
TGGAGGCCTAGGCTTTTGCAAAAAGCTCCCGGGAGCTTGTATATCCATTTTCGGATCTGATCAGCACGTG
TTGACAATTAATCATCGGCATAGTATATCGGCATAGTATAATACGACAAGGTGAGGAACTAAACCATGGC
CAAGTTGACCAGTGCCGTTCCGGTGCTCACCGCGCGCGACGTCGCCGGAGCGGTCGAGTTCTGGACCGAC
CGGCTCGGGTTCTCCCGGGACTTCGTGGAGGACGACTTCGCCGGTGTGGTCCGGGACGACGTGACCCTGT
TCATCAGCGCGGTCCAGGACCAGGTGGTGCCGGACAACACCCTGGCCTGGGTGTGGGTGCGCGGCCTGGA
CGAGCTGTACGCCGAGTGGTCGGAGGTCGTGTCCACGAACTTCCGGGACGCCTCCGGGCCGGCCATGACC
GAGATCGGCGAGCAGCCGTGGGGGCGGGAGTTCGCCCTGCGCGACCCGGCCGGCAACTGCGTGCACTTCG
TGGCCGAGGAGCAGGACTGACACGTGCTACGAGATTTCGATTCCACCGCCGCCTTCTATGAAAGGTTGGG
CTTCGGAATCGTTTTCCGGGACGCCGGCTGGATGATCCTCCAGCGCGGGGATCTCATGCTGGAGTTCTTC
GCCCACCCCAACTTGTTTATTGCAGCTTATAATGGTTACAAATAAAGCAATAGCATCACAAATTTCACAA
ATAAAGCATTTTTTTCACTGCATTCTAGTTGTGGTTTGTCCAAACTCATCAATGTATCTTATCATGTCTG
TATACCGTCGACCTCTAGCTAGAGCTTGGCGTAATCATGGTCATAGCTGTTTCCTGTGTGAAATTGTTAT
CCGCTCACAATTCCACACAACATACGAGCCGGAAGCATAAAGTGTAAAGCCTGGGGTGCCTAATGAGTGA
GCTAACTCACATTAATTGCGTTGCGCTCACTGCCCGCTTTCCAGTCGGGAAACCTGTCGTGCCAGCTGCA
TTAATGAATCGGCCAACGCGCGGGGAGAGGCGGTTTGCGTATTGGGCGCTCTTCCGCTTCCTCGCTCACT
GACTCGCTGCGCTCGGTCGTTCGGCTGCGGCGAGCGGTATCAGCTCACTCAAAGGCGGTAATACGGTTAT
CCACAGAATCAGGGGATAACGCAGGAAAGAACATGTGAGCAAAAGGCCAGCAAAAGGCCAGGAACCGTAA
AAAGGCCGCGTTGCTGGCGTTTTTCCATAGGCTCCGCCCCCCTGACGAGCATCACAAAAATCGACGCTCA
AGTCAGAGGTGGCGAAACCCGACAGGACTATAAAGATACCAGGCGTTTCCCCCTGGAAGCTCCCTCGTGC
GCTCTCCTGTTCCGACCCTGCCGCTTACCGGATACCTGTCCGCCTTTCTCCCTTCGGGAAGCGTGGCGCT
TTCTCATAGCTCACGCTGTAGGTATCTCAGTTCGGTGTAGGTCGTTCGCTCCAAGCTGGGCTGTGTGCAC
GAACCCCCCGTTCAGCCCGACCGCTGCGCCTTATCCGGTAACTATCGTCTTGAGTCCAACCCGGTAAGAC
ACGACTTATCGCCACTGGCAGCAGCCACTGGTAACAGGATTAGCAGAGCGAGGTATGTAGGCGGTGCTAC
AGAGTTCTTGAAGTGGTGGCCTAACTACGGCTACACTAGAAGAACAGTATTTGGTATCTGCGCTCTGCTG
AAGCCAGTTACCTTCGGAAAAAGAGTTGGTAGCTCTTGATCCGGCAAACAAACCACCGCTGGTAGCGGTG
GTTTTTTTGTTTGCAAGCAGCAGATTACGCGCAGAAAAAAAGGATCTCAAGAAGATCCTTTGATCTTTTC
TACGGGGTCTGACGCTCAGTGGAACGAAAACTCACGTTAAGGGATTTTGGTCATGAGATTATCAAAAAGG
ATCTTCACCTAGATCCTTTTAAATTAAAAATGAAGTTTTAAATCAATCTAAAGTATATATGAGTAAACTT
GGTCTGACAGTTACCAATGCTTAATCAGTGAGGCACCTATCTCAGCGATCTGTCTATTTCGTTCATCCAT
AGTTGCCTGACTCCCCGTCGTGTAGATAACTACGATACGGGAGGGCTTACCATCTGGCCCCAGTGCTGCA
ATGATACCGCGAGACCCACGCTCACCGGCTCCAGATTTATCAGCAATAAACCAGCCAGCCGGAAGGGCCG
AGCGCAGAAGTGGTCCTGCAACTTTATCCGCCTCCATCCAGTCTATTAATTGTTGCCGGGAAGCTAGAGT
AAGTAGTTCGCCAGTTAATAGTTTGCGCAACGTTGTTGCCATTGCTACAGGCATCGTGGTGTCACGCTCG
TCGTTTGGTATGGCTTCATTCAGCTCCGGTTCCCAACGATCAAGGCGAGTTACATGATCCCCCATGTTGT
GCAAAAAAGCGGTTAGCTCCTTCGGTCCTCCGATCGTTGTCAGAAGTAAGTTGGCCGCAGTGTTATCACT
CATGGTTATGGCAGCACTGCATAATTCTCTTACTGTCATGCCATCCGTAAGATGCTTTTCTGTGACTGGT
GAGTACTCAACCAAGTCATTCTGAGAATAGTGTATGCGGCGACCGAGTTGCTCTTGCCCGGCGTCAATAC
GGGATAATACCGCGCCACATAGCAGAACTTTAAAAGTGCTCATCATTGGAAAACGTTCTTCGGGGCGAAA
ACTCTCAAGGATCTTACCGCTGTTGAGATCCAGTTCGATGTAACCCACTCGTGCACCCAACTGATCTTCA
GCATCTTTTACTTTCACCAGCGTTTCTGGGTGAGCAAAAACAGGAAGGCAAAATGCCGCAAAAAAGGGAA
TAAGGGCGACACGGAAATGTTGAATACTCATACTCTTCCTTTTTCAATATTATTGAAGCATTTATCAGGG
TTATTGTCTCATGAGCGGATACATATTTGAATGTATTTAGAAAAATAAACAAATAGGGGTTCCGCGCACA
TTTCCCCGAAAAGTGCCACCTGACGTCGACGGATCGGGAGATCTCCCGATCCCCTATGGTGCACTCTCAG
TACAATCTGCTCTGATGCCGCATAGTTAAGCCAGTATCTGCTCCCTGCTTGTGTGTTGGAGGTCGCTGAG
TAGTGCGCGAGCAAAATTTAAGCTACAACAAGGCAAGGCTTGACCGACAATTGCATGAAGAATCTGCTTA
GGGTTAGGCGTTTTGCGCTGCTTCGCGATGTACGGGCCAGATATACGCGTTGACATTGATTATTGACTAG
TTATTAATAGTAATCAATTACGGGGTCATTAGTTCATAGCCCATATATGGAGTTCCGCGTTACATAACTT
ACGGTAAATGGCCCGCCTGGCTGACCGCCCAACGACCCCCGCCCATTGACGTCAATAATGACGTATGTTC
CCATAGTAACGCCAATAGGGACTTTCCATTGACGTCAATGGGTGGAGTATTTACGGTAAACTGCCCACTT
GGCAGTACATCAAGTGTATCATATGCCAAGTACGCCCCCTATTGACGTCAATGACGGTAAATGGCCCGCC
TGGCATTATGCCCAGTACATGACCTTATGGGACTTTCCTACTTGGCAGTACATCTACGTATTAGTCATCG
CTATTACCATGG
